Addgene plasmid #184969: pSCL.004
Purpose: (Empty Backbone) Negative control, empty integrating inducible casette
Depositing lab: Seth Shipman. Depositing organization: J. David Gladstone Institutes. Publication: Precise genome editing across kingdoms of life using retron-derived DNA. Lopez SC, Crawford KD, Lear SK, Bhattarai-Kline S, Shipman SL. Nat Chem Biol. 2022 Feb;18(2):199-206. doi: 10.1038/s41589-021-00927-y. Epub 2021 Dec 23. PubMed 34949838.
Backbone
  Vector backbone: pZS157 (Addgene plasmid #114454)
  Vector type: Yeast Expression
Growth in bacteria
  Bacterial resistance: Ampicillin, 100 μg/mL
  Growth temperature: 37°C
  Growth strain: DH5alpha
  Copy number: High Copy
Gene/Insert
  Gene/Insert name: None
Terms and licenses: Academic/Nonprofit Terms; Industry Terms: Not Available to Industry
How to cite: pSCL.004 was a gift from Seth Shipman (Addgene plasmid # 184969 ; http://n2t.net/addgene:184969 ; RRID:Addgene_184969)
