[The description below was written by a language model from this plasmid's Addgene catalogue record and pLannotate feature annotations shown in this document.]
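Description:
pSCL.004 is an empty yeast expression backbone derived from pZS157, deposited as a negative control described as an empty integrating inducible cassette. It carries no gene or insert. In bacteria it is maintained as a high-copy plasmid through a ColE1/pUC-type origin of replication and selected with ampicillin by way of the β-lactamase gene and its native bla promoter. An f1 bacteriophage origin is also present, a common carry-over from phagemid-type cloning vectors that permits single-stranded DNA production. Short fragments annotated as rop, bom and lacZα are remnants of the parental pBR322/pUC-style scaffold rather than functional units.

For yeast, the plasmid carries the Saccharomyces cerevisiae HIS3 gene under its own promoter, an auxotrophic marker that allows selection in histidine-deficient strains; the adjacent small MRM1 (PET56) fragment is simply flanking genomic sequence from the HIS3 locus. The feature table shows no yeast replication origin such as 2μ or CEN/ARS, which is consistent with the catalogue description of an integrating vector that must recombine into the genome to be stably inherited. Although the record calls the cassette inducible, the automated annotation of the 3,796 nt sequence does not identify an inducible promoter or terminator, and the record does not say which induction system is used.

The plasmid comes from work on genome editing with retron-derived DNA. Its stated role is as a matched empty control, presumably for comparison with HIS3-marked integrating constructs that carry functional payloads, so that the effects of integration, selection and induction conditions can be separated from those of the expressed components.
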