Features (pLannotate 1.2.2; 11 found; start..end, strand, type, name):
     26..614     -  rep_origin     ori: high-copy-number ColE1/pMB1/pBR322/pUC origin of replication
    785..1645    -  CDS            AmpR: β-lactamase; bla; confers resistance to ampicillin, carbenicillin, and related antibiotics
   1646..1750    -  promoter       AmpR promoter: bla
   1845..1880    +  CDS            rop (fragment): Rop protein, which maintains plasmids at low copy number; rop
   1982..2031    +  misc_feature   bom (fragment): basis of mobility region from pBR322
   2032..2112    -  CDS            MRM1 (fragment): MRM1_YEAST - Also known as PET56 From Saccharomyces cerevisiae (strain ATCC 204508 / S288c) (Baker's yeast).
   2162..2348    +  promoter       HIS3 promoter: S. cerevisiae HIS3
   2349..3011    +  CDS            HIS3: imidazoleglycerol-phosphate dehydratase, required for histidine biosynthesis; S. cerevisiae HIS3; yeast auxotrophic marker
   3219..3270    +  misc_feature   bom (fragment): basis of mobility region from pBR322
   3298..3726    -  rep_origin     f1 ori (sequence partly withheld): f1 bacteriophage origin of replication; arrow indicates direction of (+) strand synthesis
   3730..3796    -  CDS            lacZα (fragment): LacZα fragment of β-galactosidase; lacZ fragment
>Addgene plasmid #184969 | pSCL.004 | addgene full sequence | sequence record 376671 | Addgene NGS Result
GTAAAAAGGCCGCGTTGCTGGCGTTTTTCCATAGGCTCCGCCCCCCTGACGAGCATCACAAAAATCGACG
CTCAAGTCAGAGGTGGCGAAACCCGACAGGACTATAAAGATACCAGGCGTTTCCCCCTGGAAGCTCCCTC
GTGCGCTCTCCTGTTCCGACCCTGCCGCTTACCGGATACCTGTCCGCCTTTCTCCCTTCGGGAAGCGTGG
CGCTTTCTCATAGCTCACGCTGTAGGTATCTCAGTTCGGTGTAGGTCGTTCGCTCCAAGCTGGGCTGTGT
GCACGAACCCCCCGTTCAGCCCGACCGCTGCGCCTTATCCGGTAACTATCGTCTTGAGTCCAACCCGGTA
AGACACGACTTATCGCCACTGGCAGCAGCCACTGGTAACAGGATTAGCAGAGCGAGGTATGTAGGCGGTG
CTACAGAGTTCTTGAAGTGGTGGCCTAACTACGGCTACACTAGAAGAACAGTATTTGGTATCTGCGCTCT
GCTGAAGCCAGTTACCTTCGGAAAAAGAGTTGGTAGCTCTTGATCCGGCAAACAAACCACCGCTGGTAGC
GGTGGTTTTTTTGTTTGCAAGCAGCAGATTACGCGCAGAAAAAAAGGATCTCAAGAAGATCCTTTGATCT
TTTCTACGGGGTCTGACGCTCAGTGGAACGAAAACTCACGTTAAGGGATTTTGGTCATGAGATTATCAAA
AAGGATCTTCACCTAGATCCTTTTAAATTAAAAATGAAGTTTTAAATCAATCTAAAGTATATATGAGTAA
ACTTGGTCTGACAGTTACCAATGCTTAATCAGTGAGGCACCTATCTCAGCGATCTGTCTATTTCGTTCAT
CCATAGTTGCCTGACTCCCCGTCGTGTAGATAACTACGATACGGGAGGGCTTACCATCTGGCCCCAGTGC
TGCAATGATACCGCGAGACCCACGCTCACCGGCTCCAGATTTATCAGCAATAAACCAGCCAGCCGGAAGG
GCCGAGCGCAGAAGTGGTCCTGCAACTTTATCCGCCTCCATCCAGTCTATTAATTGTTGCCGGGAAGCTA
GAGTAAGTAGTTCGCCAGTTAATAGTTTGCGCAACGTTGTTGCCATTGCTACAGGCATCGTGGTGTCACG
CTCGTCGTTTGGTATGGCTTCATTCAGCTCCGGTTCCCAACGATCAAGGCGAGTTACATGATCCCCCATG
TTGTGCAAAAAAGCGGTTAGCTCCTTCGGTCCTCCGATCGTTGTCAGAAGTAAGTTGGCCGCAGTGTTAT
CACTCATGGTTATGGCAGCACTGCATAATTCTCTTACTGTCATGCCATCCGTAAGATGCTTTTCTGTGAC
TGGTGAGTACTCAACCAAGTCATTCTGAGAATAGTGTATGCGGCGACCGAGTTGCTCTTGCCCGGCGTCA
ATACGGGATAATACCGCGCCACATAGCAGAACTTTAAAAGTGCTCATCATTGGAAAACGTTCTTCGGGGC
GAAAACTCTCAAGGATCTTACCGCTGTTGAGATCCAGTTCGATGTAACCCACTCGTGCACCCAACTGATC
TTCAGCATCTTTTACTTTCACCAGCGTTTCTGGGTGAGCAAAAACAGGAAGGCAAAATGCCGCAAAAAAG
GGAATAAGGGCGACACGGAAATGTTGAATACTCATACTCTTCCTTTTTCAATATTATTGAAGCATTTATC
AGGGTTATTGTCTCATGAGCGGATACATATTTGAATGTATTTAGAAAAATAAACAAATAGGGGTTCCGCG
CACATTTCCCCGAAAAGTGCCACCTGACGTCTAAGAAACCATTATTATCATGACATTAACCTATAAAAAT
AGGCGTATCACGAGGCCCTTTCGTCTCGCGCGTTTCGGTGATGACGGTGAAAACCTCTGACACATGCAGC
TCCCGGAGACGGTCACAGCTTGTCTGTAAGCGGATGCCGGGAGCAGACAAGCCCGTCAGGGCGCGTCAGC
GGGTGTTGGCGGGTGTCGGGGCTGGCTTAACTATGCGGCATCAGAGCAGATTGTACTGAGAGTGCACCAT
AAATTCCCGTTTTAAGAGCTTGGTGAGCGCTAGGAGTCACTGCCAGGTATCGTTTGAACACGGCATTAGT
CAGGGAAGTCATAACACAGTCCTTTCCCGCAATTTTCTTTTTCTATTACTCTTGGCCTCCTCTAGTACAC
TCTATATTTTTTTATGCCTCGGTAATGATTTTCATTTTTTTTTTCCACCTAGCGGATGACTCTTTTTTTT
TCTTAGCGATTGGCATTATCACATAATGAATTATACATTATATAAAGTAATGTGATTTCTTCGAAGAATA
TACTAAAAAATGAGCAGGCAAGATAAACGAAGGCAAAGATGACAGAGCAGAAAGCCCTAGTAAAGCGTAT
TACAAATGAAACCAAGATTCAGATTGCGATCTCTTTAAAGGGTGGTCCCCTAGCGATAGAGCACTCGATC
TTCCCAGAAAAAGAGGCAGAAGCAGTAGCAGAACAGGCCACACAATCGCAAGTGATTAACGTCCACACAG
GTATAGGGTTTCTGGACCATATGATACATGCTCTGGCCAAGCATTCCGGCTGGTCGCTAATCGTTGAGTG
CATTGGTGACTTACACATAGACGACCATCACACCACTGAAGACTGCGGGATTGCTCTCGGTCAAGCTTTT
AAAGAGGCCCTAGGGGCCGTGCGTGGAGTAAAAAGGTTTGGATCAGGATTTGCGCCTTTGGATGAGGCAC
TTTCCAGAGCGGTGGTAGATCTTTCGAACAGGCCGTACGCAGTTGTCGAACTTGGTTTGCAAAGGGAGAA
AGTAGGAGATCTCTCTTGCGAGATGATCCCGCATTTTCTTGAAAGCTTTGCAGAGGCTAGCAGAATTACC
CTCCACGTTGATTGTCTGCGAGGCAAGAATGATCATCACCGTAGTGAGAGTGCGTTCAAGGCTCTTGCGG
TTGCCATAAGAGAAGCCACCTCGCCCAATGGTACCAACGATGTTCCCTCCACCAAAGGTGTTCTTATGTA
GTGACACCGATTATTTAAAGCTGCAGCATACGATATATATACATGTGTATATATGTATACCTATGAATGT
CAGTAAGTATGTATACGAACAGTATGATACTGAAGATGACAAGGTAATGCATCATTCTATACGTGTCATT
CTGAACGAGGCGCGCTTTCCTTTTTTCTTTTTGCTTTTTCTTTTTTTTTCTCTTGAACTCGACGGATCTA
TGCGGTGTGAAATACCGCACAGATGCGTAAGGAGAAAATACCGCATCAGGAAATTGTAAGCGTTAATATT
TTGTTAAAATTCGCGTTAAATTTTTGTTAAATCAGCTCATTTTTTAACCAATAGGCCGAAATCGGCAAAA
TCCCTTATAAATCAAAAGAATAGACCGAGATAGGGT
[37 nt withheld, positions 3397-3433]
AAAGAACGTGGACTCCAACGTCAAAGG
[49 nt withheld, positions 3461-3509]
T
[91 nt withheld, positions 3511-3601]
G
[124 nt withheld, positions 3603-3726]
CCATTCGCCATTCAGGCTGCGCAACTGTTGGGAAGGGCGATCGGTGCGGGCCTCTTCGCTATTACGCCAG
